Addgene plasmid #193039: pCA528 IST1 (1-366)
Purpose: Bacterial expression plasmid for full-length IST1 (1-366).
Depositing lab: Wesley Sundquist. Depositing organization: University of Utah. Publication: The Calpain-7 protease functions together with the ESCRT-III protein IST1 within the midbody to regulate the timing and completion of abscission. Paine EL, Skalicky JJ, Whitby FG, Mackay DR, Ullman KS, Hill CP, Sundquist WI. Elife. 2023 Sep 29;12:e84515. doi: 10.7554/eLife.84515. PubMed 37772788.
Backbone
  Vector backbone: pCA528
  Vector type: Bacterial Expression
Growth in bacteria
  Bacterial resistance: Kanamycin, 50 μg/mL
  Growth temperature: 37°C
  Growth strain: DH5alpha
  Copy number: Low Copy
Gene/Insert
  Gene/Insert name: IST1 (alt name: KIAA0174)
  Species: H. sapiens (human)
  Insert size (bp): 1098
  GenBank ID: NM_001270975.2
  Entrez Gene: IST1 (a.k.a. CHMP8, OLC1)
  Promoter: T7
  Tag / fusion protein: 6xHis-Sumo (N terminal on backbone)
  Cloning method: Gibson Cloning
  Sequencing primers: 5′ T7 For; 3′ T7 Rev
Terms and licenses: Academic/Nonprofit Terms; Industry Terms: Not Available to Industry
How to cite: pCA528 IST1 (1-366) was a gift from Wesley Sundquist (Addgene plasmid # 193039 ; http://n2t.net/addgene:193039 ; RRID:Addgene_193039)
