[The description below was written by a language model from this plasmid's Addgene catalogue record and pLannotate feature annotations shown in this document.]
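Description:
pCA528 IST1 (1-366) is a bacterial expression plasmid for producing full-length human IST1 (residues 1–366; also known as KIAA0174, CHMP8 or OLC1) as a recombinant fusion protein in E. coli. The 6,689 nt construct is built on the pCA528 backbone, a pET-style vector with a ColE1/pBR322-type origin accompanied by the bom region and the rop gene. Rop holds copy number down, consistent with the low-copy designation in the record. An f1 phage origin is also present. Selection is by kanamycin through an aph(3')-Ia aminoglycoside phosphotransferase gene. Short tetracycline-resistance fragments flanking the lacI region appear to be nonfunctional remnants of the backbone's ancestry.

The expression cassette consists of a T7 promoter immediately followed by a lac operator, the strong T7 gene 10 ribosome binding site, and an open reading frame terminated by the T7 terminator. The plasmid-borne lacI gene supplies repressor, so transcription stays off until induced with IPTG in a host that expresses T7 RNA polymerase. The 1,098 bp IST1 coding sequence, inserted by Gibson cloning, directly follows a yeast SMT3-derived SUMO domain. According to the catalogue entry, the N-terminal tag contributed by the backbone is 6xHis-SUMO, although the feature table does not annotate the His portion separately. This arrangement allows affinity purification on metal resin, with the SUMO moiety serving as a cleavable tag. His-tag and solubility-tag fragments annotated downstream of IST1 are probably untranslated vector remnants, though the record does not confirm this.

IST1 is an ESCRT-III-like protein needed for efficient abscission during cytokinesis. The plasmid was deposited in connection with work on how IST1 cooperates with the calpain-7 protease at the midbody.
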