Features (pLannotate 1.2.2; 20 found; start..end, strand, type, name):
     12..440     +  rep_origin     f1 ori (sequence partly withheld): f1 bacteriophage origin of replication; arrow indicates direction of (+) strand synthesis
    493..550     +  promoter       AmpR promoter (fragment): bla
    559..1374    -  CDS            KanR: aminoglycoside phosphotransferase; aph(3')-Ia; confers resistance to kanamycin in bacteria or G418 (Geneticin®) in eukaryotes
   1496..2084    +  rep_origin     ori: high-copy-number ColE1/pMB1/pBR322/pUC origin of replication
   2270..2409    -  misc_feature   bom: basis of mobility region from pBR322
   2511..2702    -  CDS            rop: Rop protein, which maintains plasmids at low copy number; rop
   2719..3099    +  CDS            YPB1_ECOLX: Protein predicted: Swiss-Prot protein existence level 4. From Escherichia coli.
   3171..3462    -  CDS            TcR (fragment): tetracycline efflux protein; tet; confers resistance to tetracycline
   3477..3498    -  protein_bind   CAP binding site: CAP binding activates transcription in the presence of cAMP. E. coli catabolite activator protein
   3511..4593    -  CDS            lacI: lac repressor; lacI; The lac repressor binds to the lac operator to inhibit transcription in E. coli. This inhibition can be relieved by adding lactose or isopropyl-β-D-thiogalactopyranoside (IPTG).
   4594..4671    -  promoter       lacI promoter: lacI
   4679..4958    -  CDS            TcR (fragment): tetracycline efflux protein; tet; confers resistance to tetracycline
   4980..4998    +  promoter       T7 promoter: promoter for bacteriophage T7 RNA polymerase
   4999..5023    +  protein_bind   lac operator: The lac repressor binds to the lac operator to inhibit transcription in E. coli. This inhibition can be relieved by adding lactose or isopropyl-β-D-thiogalactopyranoside (IPTG). lac repressor encoded by lacI
   5038..5060    +  RBS            RBS: efficient ribosome binding site from bacteriophage T7 gene 10 (Olins and Rangwala, 1989)
   5095..5385    +  CDS            SUMO: cleavable ubiquitin-like protein tag; S. cerevisiae SMT3 (truncated)
   5386..6483    +  CDS            IST1 (sequence partly withheld): IST1_HUMAN - Also known as KIAA0174. Experimental evidence at protein level: Swiss-Prot protein existence level 1. ESCRT-III-like protein involved in specific functions of the ESCRT machinery. Is required for efficient abscission during cytokinesis, but not for HIV-1 budding. The involvement in the MVB pathway is not established. Involved in recruiting VPS4A and/or VPS4B to the midbody of dividing cells (PubMed:19129479, PubMed:19129480). During late anaphase, involved in nuclear envelope reassembly and mitotic spindle disassembly together with the ESCRT-III complex: IST1 acts by mediating the
   6533..6550    +  CDS            9xHis (fragment): 9xHis affinity tag
   6560..6609    +  CDS            SET1 (fragment): solubility-enhancement tag derived from T7 phage gene 10B
   6617..6664    +  terminator     T7 terminator: transcription terminator for bacteriophage T7 RNA polymerase
>Addgene plasmid #193039 | pCA528 IST1 (1-366) | addgene full sequence | sequence record 379004 | Addgene NGS Result
TGGCGAATGGG
[124 nt withheld, positions 12-135]
C
[91 nt withheld, positions 137-227]
A
[49 nt withheld, positions 229-277]
CCTTTGACGTTGGAGTCCACGTTCTTT
[37 nt withheld, positions 305-341]
ACCCTATCTCGGTCTATTCTTTTGATTTATAAGGGATTTTGCCGATTTCGGCCTATTGGTTAAAAAATGA
GCTGATTTAACAAAAATTTAACGCGAATTTTAACAAAATATTAACGCTTACAATTTAGGTGGCACTTTTC
GGGGAAATGTGCGCGGAACCCCTATTTGTTTATTTTTCTAAATACATTCAAATATGTATCCGCTCATGAA
TTAATTCTTAGAAAAACTCATCGAGCATCAAATGAAACTGCAATTTATTCATATCAGGATTATCAATACC
ATATTTTTGAAAAAGCCGTTTCTGTAATGAAGGAGAAAACTCACCGAGGCAGTTCCATAGGATGGCAAGA
TCCTGGTATCGGTCTGCGATTCCGACTCGTCCAACATCAATACAACCTATTAATTTCCCCTCGTCAAAAA
TAAGGTTATCAAGTGAGAAATCACCATGAGTGACGACTGAATCCGGTGAGAATGGCAAAAGTTTATGCAT
TTCTTTCCAGACTTGTTCAACAGGCCAGCCATTACGCTCGTCATCAAAATCACTCGCATCAACCAAACCG
TTATTCATTCGTGATTGCGCCTGAGCGAGACGAAATACGCGATCGCTGTTAAAAGGACAATTACAAACAG
GAATCGAATGCAACCGGCGCAGGAACACTGCCAGCGCATCAACAATATTTTCACCTGAATCAGGATATTC
TTCTAATACCTGGAATGCTGTTTTCCCGGGGATCGCAGTGGTGAGTAACCATGCATCATCAGGAGTACGG
ATAAAATGCTTGATGGTCGGAAGAGGCATAAATTCCGTCAGCCAGTTTAGTCTGACCATCTCATCTGTAA
CATCATTGGCAACGCTACCTTTGCCATGTTTCAGAAACAACTCTGGCGCATCGGGCTTCCCATACAATCG
ATAGATTGTCGCACCTGATTGCCCGACATTATCGCGAGCCCATTTATACCCATATAAATCAGCATCCATG
TTGGAATTTAATCGCGGCCTAGAGCAAGACGTTTCCCGTTGAATATGGCTCATAACACCCCTTGTATTAC
TGTTTATGTAAGCAGACAGTTTTATTGTTCATGACCAAAATCCCTTAACGTGAGTTTTCGTTCCACTGAG
CGTCAGACCCCGTAGAAAAGATCAAAGGATCTTCTTGAGATCCTTTTTTTCTGCGCGTAATCTGCTGCTT
GCAAACAAAAAAACCACCGCTACCAGCGGTGGTTTGTTTGCCGGATCAAGAGCTACCAACTCTTTTTCCG
AAGGTAACTGGCTTCAGCAGAGCGCAGATACCAAATACTGTCCTTCTAGTGTAGCCGTAGTTAGGCCACC
ACTTCAAGAACTCTGTAGCACCGCCTACATACCTCGCTCTGCTAATCCTGTTACCAGTGGCTGCTGCCAG
TGGCGATAAGTCGTGTCTTACCGGGTTGGACTCAAGACGATAGTTACCGGATAAGGCGCAGCGGTCGGGC
TGAACGGGGGGTTCGTGCACACAGCCCAGCTTGGAGCGAACGACCTACACCGAACTGAGATACCTACAGC
GTGAGCTATGAGAAAGCGCCACGCTTCCCGAAGGGAGAAAGGCGGACAGGTATCCGGTAAGCGGCAGGGT
CGGAACAGGAGAGCGCACGAGGGAGCTTCCAGGGGGAAACGCCTGGTATCTTTATAGTCCTGTCGGGTTT
CGCCACCTCTGACTTGAGCGTCGATTTTTGTGATGCTCGTCAGGGGGGCGGAGCCTATGGAAAAACGCCA
GCAACGCGGCCTTTTTACGGTTCCTGGCCTTTTGCTGGCCTTTTGCTCACATGTTCTTTCCTGCGTTATC
CCCTGATTCTGTGGATAACCGTATTACCGCCTTTGAGTGAGCTGATACCGCTCGCCGCAGCCGAACGACC
GAGCGCAGCGAGTCAGTGAGCGAGGAAGCGGAAGAGCGCCTGATGCGGTATTTTCTCCTTACGCATCTGT
GCGGTATTTCACACCGCAATGGTGCACTCTCAGTACAATCTGCTCTGATGCCGCATAGTTAAGCCAGTAT
ACACTCCGCTATCGCTACGTGACTGGGTCATGGCTGCGCCCCGACACCCGCCAACACCCGCTGACGCGCC
CTGACGGGCTTGTCTGCTCCCGGCATCCGCTTACAGACAAGCTGTGACCGTCTCCGGGAGCTGCATGTGT
CAGAGGTTTTCACCGTCATCACCGAAACGCGCGAGGCAGCTGCGGTAAAGCTCATCAGCGTGGTCGTGAA
GCGATTCACAGATGTCTGCCTGTTCATCCGCGTCCAGCTCGTTGAGTTTCTCCAGAAGCGTTAATGTCTG
GCTTCTGATAAAGCGGGCCATGTTAAGGGCGGTTTTTTCCTGTTTGGTCACTGATGCCTCCGTGTAAGGG
GGATTTCTGTTCATGGGGGTAATGATACCGATGAAACGAGAGAGGATGCTCACGATACGGGTTACTGATG
ATGAACATGCCCGGTTACTGGAACGTTGTGAGGGTAAACAACTGGCGGTATGGATGCGGCGGGACCAGAG
AAAAATCACTCAGGGTCAATGCCAGCGCTTCGTTAATACAGATGTAGGTGTTCCACAGGGTAGCCAGCAG
CATCCTGCGATGCAGATCCGGAACATAATGGTGCAGGGCGCTGACTTCCGCGTTTCCAGACTTTACGAAA
CACGGAAACCGAAGACCATTCATGTTGTTGCTCAGGTCGCAGACGTTTTGCAGCAGCAGTCGCTTCACGT
TCGCTCGCGTATCGGTGATTCATTCTGCTAACCAGTAAGGCAACCCCGCCAGCCTAGCCGGGTCCTCAAC
GACAGGAGCACGATCATGCGCACCCGTGGGGCCGCCATGCCGGCGATAATGGCCTGCTTCTCGCCGAAAC
GTTTGGTGGCGGGACCAGTGACGAAGGCTTGAGCGAGGGCGTGCAAGATTCCGAATACCGCAAGCGACAG
GCCGATCATCGTCGCGCTCCAGCGAAAGCGGTCCTCGCCGAAAATGACCCAGAGCGCTGCCGGCACCTGT
CCTACGAGTTGCATGATAAAGAAGACAGTCATAAGTGCGGCGACGATAGTCATGCCCCGCGCCCACCGGA
AGGAGCTGACTGGGTTGAAGGCTCTCAAGGGCATCGGTCGAGATCCCGGTGCCTAATGAGTGAGCTAACT
TACATTAATTGCGTTGCGCTCACTGCCCGCTTTCCAGTCGGGAAACCTGTCGTGCCAGCTGCATTAATGA
ATCGGCCAACGCGCGGGGAGAGGCGGTTTGCGTATTGGGCGCCAGGGTGGTTTTTCTTTTCACCAGTGAG
ACGGGCAACAGCTGATTGCCCTTCACCGCCTGGCCCTGAGAGAGTTGCAGCAAGCGGTCCACGCTGGTTT
GCCCCAGCAGGCGAAAATCCTGTTTGATGGTGGTTAACGGCGGGATATAACATGAGCTGTCTTCGGTATC
GTCGTATCCCACTACCGAGATATCCGCACCAACGCGCAGCCCGGACTCGGTAATGGCGCGCATTGCGCCC
AGCGCCATCTGATCGTTGGCAACCAGCATCGCAGTGGGAACGATGCCCTCATTCAGCATTTGCATGGTTT
GTTGAAAACCGGACATGGCACTCCAGTCGCCTTCCCGTTCCGCTATCGGCTGAATTTGATTGCGAGTGAG
ATATTTATGCCAGCCAGCCAGACGCAGACGCGCCGAGACAGAACTTAATGGGCCCGCTAACAGCGCGATT
TGCTGGTGACCCAATGCGACCAGATGCTCCACGCCCAGTCGCGTACCGTCTTCATGGGAGAAAATAATAC
TGTTGATGGGTGTCTGGTCAGAGACATCAAGAAATAACGCCGGAACATTAGTGCAGGCAGCTTCCACAGC
AATGGCATCCTGGTCATCCAGCGGATAGTTAATGATCAGCCCACTGACGCGTTGCGCGAGAAGATTGTGC
ACCGCCGCTTTACAGGCTTCGACGCCGCTTCGTTCTACCATCGACACCACCACGCTGGCACCCAGTTGAT
CGGCGCGAGATTTAATCGCCGCGACAATTTGCGACGGCGCGTGCAGGGCCAGACTGGAGGTGGCAACGCC
AATCAGCAACGACTGTTTGCCCGCCAGTTGTTGTGCCACGCGGTTGGGAATGTAATTCAGCTCCGCCATC
GCCGCTTCCACTTTTTCCCGCGTTTTCGCAGAAACGTGGCTGGCCTGGTTCACCACGCGGGAAACGGTCT
GATAAGAGACACCGGCATACTCTGCGACATCGTATAACGTTACTGGTTTCACATTCACCACCCTGAATTG
ACTCTCTTCCGGGCGCTATCATGCCATACCGCGAAAGGTTTTGCGCCATTCGATGGTGTCCGGGATCTCG
ACGCTCTCCCTTATGCGACTCCTGCATTAGGAAGCAGCCCAGTAGTAGGTTGAGGCCGTTGAGCACCGCC
GCCGCAAGGAATGGTGCATGCAAGGAGATGGCGCCCAACAGTCCCCCGGCCACGGGGCCTGCCACCATAC
CCACGCCGAAACAAGCGCTCATGAGCCCGAAGTGGCGAGCCCGATCTTCCCCATCGGTGATGTCGGCGAT
ATAGGCGCCAGCAACCGCACCTGTGGCGCCGGTGATGCCGGCCACGATGCGTCCGGCGTAGAGGATCGAG
ATCTCGATCCCGCGAAATTAATACGACTCACTATAGGGGAATTGTGAGCGGATAACAATTCCCCTCTAGA
AATAATTTTGTTTAACTTTAAGAAGGAGATATACATATGGGTCATCACCATCATCACCATGGTTCGGACT
CAGAAGTCAATCAAGAAGCTAAGCCAGAGGTCAAGCCAGAAGTCAAGCCTGAGACTCACATCAATTTAAA
GGTGTCCGATGGATCTTCAGAGATCTTCTTCAAGATCAAAAAGACCACTCCTTTAAGAAGGCTGATGGAA
GCGTTCGCTAAAAGACAGGGTAAGGAAATGGACTCCTTAAGATTCTTGTACGACGGTATTAGAATTCAAG
CTGATCAGACCCCTGAAGATTTGGACATGGAGGATAACGATATTATTGAGGCTCACAGAGAACAGATTGG
TGGTATGCTG
[540 nt withheld, positions 5392-5931]
GTCATGGCAGAAGCTCCTCCTGGGGTAGAGACAGATCTTATTGATGTTGGATTCACAGATGATGTGAAGA
AAGGAGGCCCTGGAAGAGGAGGGAGTGGTGGCTTCACAGCACCAGTTGGTGGACCTGATGGAACGGTGCC
AATGCCCATGCCCATGCCCATGCCTATGCCATCTGCAAATACGCCTTTCTCATATCCACTGCCAAAGGGA
CCATCAGATTTCAATGGACTGCCAATGGGGACTTATCAGGCCTTTCCCAATATTCATCCACCTCAGATAC
CAGCAACTCCCCCATCGTATGAATCTGTAGATGACATTAATGCTGATAAGAATATCTCTTCTGCACAGAT
TGTTGGTCCTGGACCCAAGCCAGAAGCCTCTGCAAAGCTTCCTTCCAGACCTGCAGATAACTATGACAAC
TTTGTCCTACCAGAGTTGCCATCTGTGCCAGACACACTACCAACTGCATCTGCTGGTGCCAGCACCTCAG
CATCTGAAGACATTGACTTTGATGATCTTTCCCGGAGGTTTGAAGAGCTGAAAAAGAAAACATGAGGATC
CGAATTCGAGCTCCGTCGACAAGCTTGCGGCCGCACTCGAGCACCACCACCACCACCACTGAGATCCGGC
TGCTAACAAAGCCCGAAAGGAAGCTGAGTTGGCTGCTGCCACCGCTGAGCAATAACTAGCATAACCCCTT
GGGGCCTCTAAACGGGTCTTGAGGGGTTTTTTGCTGAAAGGAGGAACTATATCCGGAT
